>Addgene plasmid #32386 | GW1-Peredox-mCitrine | addgene full sequence | sequence record 316477 | Addgene NGS Result
GACATTGATTATTGACTAGTTATTAATAGTAATCAATTACGGGGTCATTAGTTCATAGCCCATATATGGA
GTTCCGCGTTACATAACTTACGGTAAATGGCCCGCCTGGCTGACCGCCCAACGACCCCCGCCCATTGACG
TCAATAATGACGTATGTTCCCATAGTAACGCCAATAGGGACTTTCCATTGACGTCAATGGGTGGAGTATT
TACGGTAAACTGCCCACTTGGCAGTACATCAAGTGTATCATATGCCAAGTACGCCCCCTATTGACGTCAA
TGACGGTAAATGGCCCGCCTGGCATTATGCCCAGTACATGACCTTATGGGACTTTCCTACTTGGCAGTAC
ATCTACGTATTAGTCATCGCTATTACCATGGTGATGCGGTTTTGGCAGTACATCAATGGGCGTGGATAGC
GGTTTGACTCACGGGGATTTCCAAGTCTCCACCCCATTGACGTCAATGGGAGTTTGTTTTGGCACCAAAA
TCAACGGGACTTTCCAAAATGTCGTAACAACTCCGCCCCATTGACGCAAATGGGCGGTAGGCGTGTACGG
TGGGAGGTCTATATAAGCAGAGCTCGTTTAGTGAACCGTCAGATCGCCTGGAGACGCCATCCACGCTGTT
TTGACCTCCATAGAAGACACCGGGACCGATCCAGCCTCCGCGGCCGGGAACGGTGCATTGGAACGCGGAT
TCCCCGTGCCAAGAGTGACGTAAGTACCGCCTATAGAGTCTATAGGCCCACCCCCTTGGCTTCTTATGCA
TGCTATACTGTTTTTGGCTTGGGGTCTATACACCCCCGCTTCCTCATGTTATAGGTGATGGTATAGCTTA
GCCTATAGGTGTGGGTTATTGACCATTATTGACCACTCCCCTATTGGTGACGATACTTTCCATTACTAAT
CCATAACATGGCTCTTTGCCACAACTCTCTTTATTGGCTATATGCCAATACACTGTCCTTCAGAGACTGA
CACGGACTCTGTATTTTTACAGGATGGGGTCTCATTTATTATTTACAAATTCACATATACAACACCACCG
TCCCCAGTGCCCGCAGTTTTTATTAAACATAACGTGGGATCTCCACGCGAATCTCGGGTACGTGTTCCGG
ACATGGGCTCTTCTCCGGTAGCGGCGGAGCTTCTACATCCGAGCCCTGCTCCCATGCCTCCAGCGACTCA
TGGTCGCTCGGCAGCTCCTTGCTCCTAACAGTGGAGGCCAGACTTAGGCACAGCACGATGCCCACCACCA
CCAGTGTGCCGCACAAGGCCGTGGCGGTAGGGTATGTGTCTGAAAATGAGCTCGGGGAGCGGGCTTGCAC
CGCTGACGCATTTGGAAGACTTAAGGCAGCGGCAGAAGAAGATGCAGGCAGCTGAGTTGTTGTGTTCTGA
TAAGAGTCAGAGGTAACTCCCGTTGCGGTGCTGTTAACGGTGGAGGGCAGTGTAGTCTGAGCAGTACTCG
TTGCTGCCGCGCGCGCCACCAGACATAATAGCTGACAGACTAACAGACTGTTCCTTTCCATGGGTCTTTT
CTGCAGTCACCGTCCTTGACACGAAGCTTCCCGGCCACAGCAATCGATCCATGACACAACCAGTGACAAG
CAGTCCCCCAGTGAAACCGCATCCGCATCCGAGTCCGATACCGATAAAGATTCTGAATCGGAGTGAGTGC
CGCGTCCGAGAGCGTTCCCTGTCCACGTCCACCATCGGCGGAGCAGGTGTGCCTGAGGCCTCTAGATTGG
GCCCACCATGGTTGCTAGCAAAGTTCCTGAAGCAGCCATTTCCAGACTGATTACTTACCTGAGAATTCTG
GAAGAGCTGGAAGCCCAAGGTGTACACCGCACCGCCTCCGAGCAACTGGGCGAGCTGGCCCAGGTCACCG
CCTTCCAGGTTGATAAGGACCTGTCCTACTTCGGCTCCTACGGCACTGACGGCGTTGGCTACACTGTACC
GGTCCTCAAGAGAGAACTGCGCCATATCCTCGGTCTGAACCGCAAATGGGGCCTGTGCATCGTGGGGATG
GGCCGCCTGGGATCCGCTCTTGCTGATTGGCCTGGTTTTGGCGAGAGCTTCGAGCTGCGCGGTTTCTTCG
ATGTTGACCCAGGTATGGTTGGTCGGCCGGTTCGCGGTGGTGTTATCGAACACGTTGATCTGCTGCCCCA
GCGCGTACCTGGTCGCATCGAAATCGCTCTGCTGACGGTTCCACGCGAGGCAGCACAGAAGGCTGCCGAC
CTGCTGGTTGCCGCTGGCATCAAGGGCATCCTGAACTTCGCTCCAGTTGTACTGGAGGTTCCCAAGGAAG
TGGCTGTTGAGAACGTTGACATCCTGGCCGGTCTGACGCGTCTGAGCTTTGCCATTCTGAACCCCACGTG
GAGCGCAGCAGGTGGGCATGGTTTCACTGCTCACAACGTGTATATCATGGCTGACAAACAGAAGAACGGT
ATCAAGGCCAACTTCAAGATCCGCCACAACATCGAAGACGGCGGCGTTCAGCTGGCTGATCACTACCAGC
AGAACACCCCAATCGGCGACGGCCCTGTTCTGCTGCCTGACAACCACTACTTAAGCATCCAGTCTAAACT
GTCCAAAGACCCAAACGAGAAGCGCGACCACATGGTTCTGCTGGAATTTGTTACCGCCGCTGGCATCACC
CACGGCATGGACGAACTGTACAAGGGCGGCACCGGGGGATCTATGGTTTCCAAAGGCGAGGAACTGTTCA
CTGGTGTTGTTCCTATCCTGGTTGAACTGGACGGCGACGTTAACGGCCACAAATTCAGCGTTAGCGGGGA
AGGCGAAGGAGACGCTACCTACGGCAAGCTGACTCTGAAGTTCATCTGCACCACTGGCAAGCTGCCTGTT
CCTTGGCCTACCCTGGTTACTACCTTCTCCTATGGTGTTATGGTTTTCGCCAGATATCCTGACCACATGA
AGCAGCACGACTTCTTCAAGAGCGCCATGCCTGAGGGCTACGTTCAGGAACGCACCATCTTTTTCAAGGA
CGACGGCAACTATAAGACACGCGCTGAGGTTAAGTTCGAGGGCGACACTCTGGTTAACCGCATCGAGCTG
AAGGGCATCGACTTCAAGGAGGACGGCAACATCCTGGGCCATAAGCTTGAATATAACACCAAGGTACCTG
AAGCCGCCATCAGCCGCCTCATCACTTACCTCCGCATCCTGGAGGAGCTCGAAGCCCAAGGCGTTCACCG
CACTGCAAGCGAGCAGCTGGGCGAACTGGCACAGGTTACAGCATTCCAGGTTGACGAAGATCTGTCCTAT
TTCGGTTCCTACGGCACCGACGGTGTTGGCTACACAGTCCCTGTCCTGAAGCGCGAGCTGCGCCACATCC
TGGGCCTGAACCGCAAGTGGGGCTTATGCATCGTTGGCATGGGCCGCCTCGGTAGTGCACTGGCAGACTG
GCCGGGCTTTGGTGAATCTTTCGAACTGCGCGGCTTCTTCGACGTTGATCCAGGCATGGTTGGGCGCCCT
GTTCGCGGTGGCGTTATCGAGCATGTTGACCTCCTGCCACAGCGCGTCCCGGGTCGCATCGAGATCGCCC
TGCTGACCGTTCCTCGCGAAGCTGCACAGAAGGCAGCCGACTTACTAGTCGCCGCTGGTATCAAGGGAAT
TCTGAACTTCGCCCCTGTTGTTCTGGAGGTTCCTAAGGAAGTTGCTGTTGAAAACGTTGATTTCCTGGCC
GGCCTGACCCGCCTGAGCTTCGCAATCCTGAATCCTAAGTGGCGCGAAGAAATGATGGGTTCCGGAACTG
GGGGCAACGCCTCTGACGGTGGTGGGTCTGGTGGTATGGTGAGCAAGGGCGAGGAGCTGTTCACCGGGGT
GGTGCCCATCCTGGTCGAGCTGGACGGCGACGTAAACGGCCACAAGTTCAGCGTGTCCGGCGAGGGCGAG
GGCGATGCCACCTACGGCAAGCTGACCCTGAAGTTCATCTGCACCACCGGCAAGCTGCCCGTGCCCTGGC
CCACCCTCGTGACCACCTTCGGCTACGGCCTGATGTGCTTCGCCCGCTACCCCGACCACATGAAGCAGCA
CGACTTCTTCAAGTCCGCCATGCCCGAAGGCTACGTCCAGGAGCGCACCATCTTCTTCAAGGACGACGGC
AACTACAAGACCCGCGCCGAGGTGAAGTTCGAGGGCGACACCCTGGTGAACCGCATCGAGCTGAAGGGCA
TCGACTTCAAGGAGGACGGCAACATCCTGGGGCACAAGCTGGAGTACAACTACAACAGCCACAACGTCTA
TATCATGGCCGACAAGCAGAAGAACGGCATCAAGGTGAACTTCAAGATCCGCCACAACATCGAGGACGGC
AGCGTGCAGCTCGCCGACCACTACCAGCAGAACACCCCCATCGGCGACGGCCCCGTGCTGCTGCCCGACA
ACCACTACCTGAGCTACCAGTCCAAACTGAGCAAAGACCCCAACGAGAAGCGCGATCACATGGTCCTGCT
GGAGTTCGTGACCGCTGCTGGGATCACTCTGGGTATGGATGAACTGTACAAGTAACTCGACGAATTCATT
GATCATAATCAGCCATACCACATTTGTAGAGGTTTTACTTGCTTTAAAAAACCTCCCACACCTCCCCCTG
AACCTGAAACATAAAATGAATGCAATTGTTGTTGTTAACTTGTTTATTGCAGCTTATAATGGTTACAAAT
AAAGCAATAGCATCACAAATTTCACAAATAAAGCATTTTTTTCACTGCATTCTAGTTGTGGTTTGTCCAA
ACTCATCAATGTATCTTATCATGTCTGGATCCGTACCGAGCTCGCGTAATCATGTCATAGCTGTTTCCTG
TGTGAAATTGTTATCCGCTCACAATTCCACACAACATACGAGCCGGAAGCATAAAGTGTAAAGCCTGGGG
TGCCTAATGAGTGAGCTAACTACATTAATTGCGTTGCGCTCACTGCCCGCTTTCCAGTCGGGAAACCTGT
CGTGCCAGCTGCATTAATGAATCGGCCAACGCGCGGGGAGAGGCGGTTTGCGTATTGGGCGCTCTTCCGC
TTCCTCGCTCACTGACTCGCTGCGCTCGGTCGTTCGGCTGCGGCGAGCGGTATCAGCTCACTCAAAGGCG
GTAATACGGTTATCCACAGAATCAGGGGATAACGCAGGAAAGAACATGTGAGCAAAAGGCCAGCAAAAGG
CCAGGAACCGTAAAAAGGCCGCGTTGCTGGCGTTTTTCCATAGGCTCCGCCCCCCTGACGAGCATCACAA
AAATCGACGCTCAAGTCAGAGGTGGCGAAACCCGACAGGACTATAAAGATACCAGGCGTTTCCCCCTGGA
AGCTCCCTCGTGCGCTCTCCTGTTCCGACCCTGCCGCTTACCGGATACCTGTCCGCCTTTCTCCCTTCGG
GAAGCGTGGCGCTTTCTCATAGCTCACGCTGTAGGTATCTCAGTTCGGTGTAGGTCGTTCGCTCCAAGCT
GGGCTGTGTGCACGAACCCCCCGTTCAGCCCGACCGCTGCGCCTTATCCGGTAACTATCGTCTTGAGTCC
AACCCGGTAAGACACGACTTATCGCCACTGGCAGCAGCCACTGGTAACAGGATTAGCAGAGCGAGGTATG
TAGGCGGTGCTACAGAGTTCTTGAAGTGGTGGCCTAACTACGGCTACACTAGAAGAACAGTATTTGGTAT
CTGCGCTCTGCTGAAGCCAGTTACCTTCGGAAAAAGAGTTGGTAGCTCTTGATCCGGCAAACAAACCACC
GCTGGTAGCGGTGGTTTTTTTGTTTGCAAGCAGCAGATTACGCGCAGAAAAAAAGGATCTCAAGAAGATC
CTTTGATCTTTTCTACGGGGTCTGACGCTCAGTGGAACGAAAACTCACGTTAAGGGATTTTGGTCATGAG
ATTATCAAAAAGGATCTTCACCTAGATCCTTTTAAATTAAAAATGAAGTTTTAAATCAATCTAAAGTATA
TATGAGTAAACTTGGTCTGACAGTTACCAATGCTTAATCAGTGAGGCACCTATCTCAGCGATCTGTCTAT
TTCGTTCATCCATAGTTGCCTGACTCCCCGTCGTGTAGATAACTACGATACGGGAGGGCTTACCATCTGG
CCCCAGTGCTGCAATGATACCGCGAGACCCACGCTCACCGGCTCCAGATTTATCAGCAATAAACCAGCCA
GCCGGAAGGGCCGAGCGCAGAAGTGGTCCTGCAACTTTATCCGCCTCCATCCAGTCTATTAATTGTTGCC
GGGAAGCTAGAGTAAGTAGTTCGCCAGTTAATAGTTTGCGCAACGTTGTTGCCATTGCTACAGGCATCGT
GGTGTCACGCTCGTCGTTTGGTATGGCTTCATTCAGCTCCGGTTCCCAACGATCAAGGCGAGTTACATGA
TCCCCCATGTTGTGCAAAAAAGCGGTTAGCTCCTTCGGTCCTCCGATCGTTGTCAGAAGTAAGTTGGCCG
CAGTGTTATCACTCATGGTTATGGCAGCACTGCATAATTCTCTTACTGTCATGCCATCCGTAAGATGCTT
TTCTGTGACTGGTGAGTACTCAACCAAGTCATTCTGAGAATAGTGTATGCGGCGACCGAGTTGCTCTTGC
CCGGCGTCAATACGGGATAATACCGCGCCACATAGCAGAACTTTAAAAGTGCTCATCATTGGAAAACGTT
CTTCGGGGCGAAAACTCTCAAGGATCTTACCGCTGTTGAGATCCAGTTCGATGTAACCCACTCGTGCACC
CAACTGATCTTCAGCATCTTTTACTTTCACCAGCGTTTCTGGGTGAGCAAAAACAGGAAGGCAAAATGCC
GCAAAAAAGGGAATAAGGGCGACACGGAAATGTTGAATACTCATACTCTTCCTTTTTCAATAAGCGGCCG
CGGCCATGCCGGCCACTAGTCTCGAGGGCC
[37 nt withheld, positions 6891-6927]
AGATTGTATAAGCAAATATTTAAATTGTAAGCGTTAATATTTTGTTAAAATTCGCGTTAAATTTTTGTTA
AATCAGCTCATTTTTTAACCAATAGGCCGAAATCGGCAAAATCCCTTATAAATCAAAAGAATAGACCGAG
ATAGGGT
[37 nt withheld, positions 7075-7111]
AAAGAACGTGGACTCCAACGTCAAAGG
[49 nt withheld, positions 7139-7187]
T
[91 nt withheld, positions 7189-7279]
G
[124 nt withheld, positions 7281-7404]
GGGGATCCCTCGAGTTATTATTGAAGCATTTATCAGGGTTATTGTCTCATGAGCGGATACATATTTGAAT
GTATTTAGAAAAATAAACAAATAGGGGTTCCGCGCACATTTCCCCGAAAAGTGCCACCTGACGTCTAAGA
AACCATTATTATCATGACATTAACCTATAAAAATAGGCGTATCACGAGGCCCTTTCGTCTCGCGCGTTTC
GGTGATGACGGTGAAAACCTCTGACACATGCAGCTCCCGGAGACGGTCACAGCTTGTCTGTAAGCGGATG
CCGGGAGCAGACAAGCCCGTCAGGGCGCGTCAGCGGGTGTTGGCGGGTGTCGGGGCTGGCTTAACTATGC
GGCATCAGAGCAGATTGTACTGAGAGTGCACCATATGAAGACGTCGCCTCCTCACTACTTCTGGAATAGC
TCAGAGGCCGAGGCGGCCTCGGCCTCTGCATAAATAAAAAAAATTAGTCAGGGCGCCATTCGCCATTCAG
GCTGCGCAACTGTTGGGAAGGGCGATCGGTGCGGGCCTCTTCGCTATTACGCCAGCTGGCGAAAGGGGGA
TGTGCTGCAAGGCGATTAAGTTGGGTAACGCCAGGGTTTTCCCAGTCACGACGTTGTAAAACGACGGCCA
GTGCCCGTGTCAAGGACGGTGACTGCAGTGAATAATAAAATGTGTGTTTGTCCGAAATACGCGTTTTGAG
ATTTCTGTCGCCGACTAAATTCATGTCGCGCGATAGTGGTGTTTATCGCCGATAGAGATGGCGATATTGG
AAAAATCGATATTTGAAAATATGGCATATTGAAAATGTCGCCGATGTGAGTTTCTGTGTAACTGATATCG
CCATTTTTCCAAAAGTGATTTTTGGGCATACGCGATATCTGGCGATAGCGCTTATATCGTTTACGGGGGA
TGGCGATAGACGACTTTGGTGACTTGGGCGATTCTGTGTGTCGCAAATATCGCAGTTTCGATATAGGTGA
CAGACGATATGAGGCTATATCGCCGATAGAGGCGACATCAAGCTGGCACATGGCCAATGCATATCGATCT
ATACATTGAATCAATATTGGCCATTAGCCATATTATTCATTGGTTATATAGCATAAATCAATATTGGCTA
TTGGCCATTGCATACGTTGTATCCATATCATAATATGTACATTTATATTGGCTCATGTCCAACATTACCG
CCATGTT
Features (pLannotate 1.2.2; 20 found; start..end, strand, type, name):
      1..380     +  enhancer       CMV enhancer: human cytomegalovirus immediate early enhancer
    381..584     +  promoter       CMV promoter: human cytomegalovirus (CMV) immediate early promoter
    720..1546    +  intron         CMV intron A: human cytomegalovirus intron A (Chapman et al., 1991)
   1770..3815    +  CDS            Peredox: genetically encoded fluorescent biosensor of the cytosolic NADH-NAD+ redox state (Hung et al., 2011) consists of two pH-insensitive mutant copies of the Thermus aquaticus redox-sensing repressor Rex (T-Rex) separated by circularly permuted monomeric T-Sapphire (cpmTS), a pH-resistant GFP variant
   3816..4532    +  CDS            mCitrine: mCitrine is a basic (constitutively fluorescent) yellow fluorescent protein published in 2001, derived from Aequorea victoria.
   4550..4634    +  CDS            large T antigen (fragment): large T antigen from SV40 (simian virus 40)
   4657..4791    +  polyA_signal   SV40 poly(A) signal: SV40 polyadenylation signal
   4838..4854    -  protein_bind   lac operator: The lac repressor binds to the lac operator to inhibit transcription in E. coli. This inhibition can be relieved by adding lactose or isopropyl-β-D-thiogalactopyranoside (IPTG). lac repressor encoded by lacI
   4862..4892    -  promoter       lac promoter: promoter for the E. coli lac operon
   4940..5032    -  CDS            lacI (fragment): lac repressor; lacI; The lac repressor binds to the lac operator to inhibit transcription in E. coli. This inhibition can be relieved by adding lactose or isopropyl-β-D-thiogalactopyranoside (IPTG).
   5215..5803    -  rep_origin     ori: high-copy-number ColE1/pMB1/pBR322/pUC origin of replication
   5974..6834    -  CDS            AmpR: β-lactamase; bla; confers resistance to ampicillin, carbenicillin, and related antibiotics
   6835..6852    -  promoter       AmpR promoter (fragment): bla
   6976..7404    -  rep_origin     f1 ori (sequence partly withheld): f1 bacteriophage origin of replication; arrow indicates direction of (+) strand synthesis
   7420..7508    -  promoter       AmpR promoter (fragment): bla
   7603..7638    +  CDS            rop (fragment): Rop protein, which maintains plasmids at low copy number; rop
   7740..7791    +  misc_feature   bom (fragment): basis of mobility region from pBR322
   7800..7875    -  rep_origin     SV40 ori (fragment): SV40 origin of replication
   7883..8037    -  CDS            lacZα (fragment): LacZα fragment of β-galactosidase; lacZ fragment
   8058..8435    -  CDS            UL127: UL127_HCMVA - Protein predicted: Swiss-Prot protein existence level 4. From Human cytomegalovirus (strain AD169) (HHV-5) (Human herpesvirus 5).
