[The description below was written by a language model from this plasmid's Addgene catalogue record and pLannotate feature annotations shown in this document.]
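Description:
GW1-Peredox-mCitrine is a mammalian expression plasmid built on the GW1 backbone that encodes a fusion of the Peredox NADH-NAD+ redox biosensor to the yellow fluorescent protein mCitrine. The sequenced record is about 8.6 kb, somewhat larger than the sum of the listed backbone (about 5.3 kb) and insert (about 2.8 kb) sizes. It is propagated in E. coli at high copy from a ColE1/pUC-type origin and selected with ampicillin through the β-lactamase gene. An f1 origin is also present. The annotation also picks up several short fragments: lac promoter/operator, lacI, lacZα, rop, bom, a partial SV40 origin and a cytomegalovirus UL127 stretch upstream of the enhancer. These appear to be backbone remnants rather than functional parts. No mammalian selection marker is annotated, which suggests the plasmid is suited mainly to transient transfection.

Expression is driven by the human CMV immediate early enhancer and promoter followed by CMV intron A, an arrangement that generally boosts transcript processing and expression in mammalian cells. It is terminated by an SV40 polyadenylation signal. Peredox consists of two pH-insensitive mutant copies of the Thermus aquaticus redox-sensing repressor Rex flanking a circularly permuted monomeric T-Sapphire, a pH-resistant GFP variant. The mCitrine coding sequence follows directly after Peredox as a contiguous downstream reading frame. mCitrine is constitutively fluorescent, so it could plausibly serve as a reference for normalising the sensor signal to expression level, although the record does not state this role explicitly. The construct is used for live-cell fluorescence imaging of the cytosolic NADH-NAD+ redox state.
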