Addgene plasmid #32386: GW1-Peredox-mCitrine
Depositing lab: Gary Yellen. Depositing organization: Harvard Medical School. Publication: Imaging Cytosolic NADH-NAD(+) Redox State with a Genetically Encoded Fluorescent Biosensor. Hung YP, Albeck JG, Tantama M, Yellen G. Cell Metab. 2011 Oct 5;14(4):545-54. 10.1016/j.cmet.2011.08.012 PubMed 21982714.
Backbone
  Vector backbone: GW1
  Backbone manufacturer: British Biotechnology
  Backbone size w/o insert (bp): 5300
  Vector type: Mammalian Expression
Growth in bacteria
  Bacterial resistance: Ampicillin, 100 μg/mL
  Growth temperature: 37°C
  Growth strain: DH5alpha
  Copy number: High Copy
Gene/Insert
  Gene/Insert name: Peredox-mCitrine
  Insert size (bp): 2800
  Promoter: CMV
  Cloning method: Restriction Enzyme; 5′ cloning site PspOMI (not destroyed); 3′ cloning site SalI (destroyed during cloning)
  Sequencing primers: 5′ CCGAGTCCGATACCG; 3′ EGFP-R
Terms and licenses: Academic/Nonprofit Terms; Industry Terms: Not Available to Industry
How to cite: GW1-Peredox-mCitrine was a gift from Gary Yellen (Addgene plasmid # 32386 ; http://n2t.net/addgene:32386 ; RRID:Addgene_32386)
