>Addgene plasmid #32386 | GW1-Peredox-mCitrine | addgene partial sequence | sequence record 112059 | M13pUC-Rev 5'-AGCGGATAACAATTTCACACAGG-3'
GCGAGCTCGGTACGGATCCAGACATGATAAGATACATTGATGAGTTTGGACAAACCACAACTAGAATGCA
GTGAAAAAAATGCTTTATTTGTGAAATTTGTGATGCTATTGCTTTATTTGTAACCATTATAAGCTGCAAT
AAACAAGTTAACAACAACAATTGCATTCATTTTATGTTTCAGGTTCAGGGGGAGGTGTGGGAGGTTTTTT
AAAGCAAGTAAAACCTCTACAAATGTGGTATGGCTGATTATGATCAATGAATTCGTCGAGTTACTTGTAC
AGTTCATCCATACCCAGAGTGATCCCAGCAGCGGTCACGAACTCCAGCAGGACCATGTGATCGCGCTTCT
CGTTGGGGTCTTTGCTCAGTTTGGACTGGTAGCTCAGGTAGTGGTTGTCGGGCAGCAGCACGGGGCCGTC
GCCGATGGGGGTGTTCTGCTGGTAGTGGTCGGCGAGCTGCACGCTGCCGTCCTCGATGTTGTGGCGGATC
TTGAAGTTCACCTTGATGCCGTTCTTCTGCTTGTCGGCCATGATATAGACGTTGTGGCTGTTGTAGTTGT
ACTCCAGCTTGTGCCCCAGGATGTTGCCGTCCTCCTTGAAGTCGATGCCCTTCAGCTCGATGCGGTTCAC
CAGGGTGTCGCCCTCGAACTTCACCTCGGCGCGGGTCTTGTAGTTGCCGTCGTCCTTGAAGAAGATGGTG
CGCTCCTGGACGTAGCCTTCGGGCATGGCGGACTTGAAGAAGTCGTGCTGCTTCATGTGGTCGGGGTAGC
GGGCGAAGCACATCAGGCCGTAGCCGAAGGTGGTCACGAGGGTGGGCCAGGGCACGGGCAGCTTGCCGGT
GGTGCAGATGAACTTCAGGGTCAGCTTGCCGTAGGTGGCATCGCCCTCGCCCTCGCCGGACACGCTGAAC
TTGTGGCCGTTTACGTCGCCGTCCAGCTCGACCAGGATGGGCACCACCCCGGTGAACAGCTCCTCG
