>Addgene plasmid #32386 | GW1-Peredox-mCitrine | addgene partial sequence | sequence record 112060 | pHRED-F 5'-CACAGCAATCGATCCATG-3'
TCCGAGTCCGATACCGATAAAGATTCTGAATCGGAGTGAGTGCCGCGTCCGAGAGCGTTCCCTGTCCACG
TCCACCATCGGCGGAGCAGGTGTGCCTGAGGCCTCTAGATTGGGCCCACCATGGTTGCTAGCAAAGTTCC
TGAAGCAGCCATTTCCAGACTGATTACTTACCTGAGAATTCTGGAAGAGCTGGAAGCCCAAGGTGTACAC
CGCACCGCCTCCGAGCAACTGGGCGAGCTGGCCCAGGTCACCGCCTTCCAGGTTGATAAGGACCTGTCCT
ACTTCGGCTCCTACGGCACTGACGGCGTTGGCTACACTGTACCGGTCCTCAAGAGAGAACTGCGCCATAT
CCTCGGTCTGAACCGCAAATGGGGCCTGTGCATCGTGGGGATGGGCCGCCTGGGATCCGCTCTTGCTGAT
TGGCCTGGTTTTGGCGAGAGCTTCGAGCTGCGCGGTTTCTTCGATGTTGACCCAGGTATGGTTGGTCGGC
CGGTTCGCGGTGGTGTTATCGAACACGTTGATCTGCTGCCCCAGCGCGTACCTGGTCGCATCGAAATCGC
TCTGCTGACGGTTCCACGCGAGGCAGCACAGAAGGCTGCCGACCTGCTGGTTGCCGCTGGCATCAAGGGC
ATCCTGAACTTCGCTCCAGTTGTACTGGAGGTTCCCAAGGAAGTGGCTGTTGAGAACGTTGACATCCTGG
CCGGTCTGACGCGTCTGAGCTTTGCCATTCTGAACCCCACGTGGAGCGCAGCAGGTGGGCATGGTTTCAC
TGCTCACAACGTGTATATCATGGCTGACAAACAGAAGAACGGTATCAAGGCCAACTTCAAGATCCGCCAC
AACATCGAAGACGGCGGCGTTCAGCTGGCTGATCACTACCAGCAGAACACCCCAATCGGCGACGGCCCTG
TTCTGCTGCCTGACAACCACTACTTAAGCATCCAGTCTAAACTGTCCAAAG
